>Addgene plasmid #141971 | TFORF2211 | addgene full sequence | sequence record 395872 | Addgene NGS Result
TTAATGTAGTCTTATGCAATACTCTTGTAGTCTTGCAACATGGTAACGATGAGTTAGCAACATGCCTTAC
AAGGAGAGAAAAAGCACCGTGCATGCCGATTGGTGGAAGTAAGGTGGTACGATCGTGCCTTATTAGGAAG
GCAACAGACGGGTCTGACATGGATTGGACGAACCACTGAATTGCCGCATTGCAGAGATATTGTATTTAAG
TGCCTAGCTCGATACATAAACGGGTCTCTCTGGTTAGACCAGATCTGAGCCTGGGAGCTCTCTGGCTAAC
TAGGGAACCCACTGCTTAAGCCTCAATAAAGCTTGCCTTGAGTGCTTCAAGTAGTGTGTGCCCGTCTGTT
GTGTGACTCTGGTAACTAGAGATCCCTCAGACCCTTTTAGTCAGTGTGGAAAATCTCTAGCAGTGGCGCC
CGAACAGGGACTTGAAAGCGAAAGGGAAACCAGAGGAGCTCTCTCGACGCAGGACTCGGCTTGCTGAAGC
GCGCACGGCAAGAGGCGAGGGGCGGCGACTGGTGAGTACGCCAAAAATTTTGACTAGCGGAGGCTAGAAG
GAGAGAGATGGGTGCGAGAGCGTCAGTATTAAGCGGGGGAGAATTAGATCGCGATGGGAAAAAATTCGGT
TAAGGCCAGGGGGAAAGAAAAAATATAAATTAAAACATATAGTATGGGCAAGCAGGGAGCTAGAACGATT
CGCAGTTAATCCTGGCCTGTTAGAAACATCAGAAGGCTGTAGACAAATACTGGGACAGCTACAACCATCC
CTTCAGACAGGATCAGAAGAACTTAGATCATTATATAATACAGTAGCAACCCTCTATTGTGTGCATCAAA
GGATAGAGATAAAAGACACCAAGGAAGCTTTAGACAAGATAGAGGAAGAGCAAAACAAAAGTAAGACCAC
CGCACAGCAAGCGGCCGCTGATCTTCAGACCTGGAGGAGGAGATATGAGGGACAATTGGAGAAGTGAATT
ATATAAATATAAAGTAGTAAAAATTGAACCATTAGGAGTAGCACCCACCAAGGCAAAGAGAAGAGTGGTG
CAGAGAGAAAAAAGAGCAGTGGGAATAGGAGCTTTGTTCCTTGGGTTCTTGGGAGCAGCAGGAAGCACTA
TGGGCGCAGCGTCAATGACGCTGACGGTACAGGCCAGACAATTATTGTCTGGTATAGTGCAGCAGCAGAA
CAATTTGCTGAGGGCTATTGAGGCGCAACAGCATCTGTTGCAACTCACAGTCTGGGGCATCAAGCAGCTC
CAGGCAAGAATCCTGGCTGTGGAAAGATACCTAAAGGATCAACAGCTCCTGGGGATTTGGGGTTGCTCTG
GAAAACTCATTTGCACCACTGCTGTGCCTTGGAATGCTAGTTGGAGTAATAAATCTCTGGAACAGATTTG
GAATCACACGACCTGGATGGAGTGGGACAGAGAAATTAACAATTACACAAGCTTAATACACTCCTTAATT
GAAGAATCGCAAAACCAGCAAGAAAAGAATGAACAAGAATTATTGGAATTAGATAAATGGGCAAGTTTGT
GGAATTGGTTTAACATAACAAATTGGCTGTGGTATATAAAATTATTCATAATGATAGTAGGAGGCTTGGT
AGGTTTAAGAATAGTTTTTGCTGTACTTTCTATAGTGAATAGAGTTAGGCAGGGATATTCACCATTATCG
TTTCAGACCCACCTCCCAACCCCGAGGGGACCCATGCATTGCATCTCAATTAGTCAGCAACCAGGTGTGG
AAAGTCCCCAGGCTCCCCAGCAGGCAGAAGTATGCAAAGCATGCGTCTCAATTAGTCAGCAACCATAGTC
CCGCCCCTAACTCCGCCCATCCCGCCCCTAACTCCGCCCAGTTCCGCCCATTCTCCGCCCCATGGCTGAC
TAATTTTTTTTATTTATGCAGAGGCCGAGGCCGCCTCGGCCTCTGAGCTATTCCAGAAGTAGTGAGGAGG
CTTTTTTGGAGGCCTAGGCTTTTGCAAAAAGCTTTCTAGAGGTACCACCGGAGCTTACCATGACCGAGTA
CAAGCCCACGGTGCGCCTCGCCACCCGCGACGACGTCCCCAGGGCCGTACGCACCCTCGCCGCCGCGTTC
GCCGACTACCCCGCCACGCGCCACACCGTCGATCCGGACCGCCACATCGAGCGGGTCACCGAGCTGCAAG
AACTCTTCCTCACGCGCGTCGGGCTCGACATCGGCAAGGTGTGGGTCGCGGACGACGGCGCCGCCGTGGC
GGTCTGGACCACGCCGGAGAGCGTCGAAGCGGGGGCGGTGTTCGCCGAGATCGGCCCGCGCATGGCCGAG
TTGAGCGGTTCCCGGCTGGCCGCGCAGCAACAGATGGAAGGCCTCCTGGCGCCGCACCGGCCCAAGGAGC
CCGCGTGGTTCCTGGCCACCGTCGGCGTCTCGCCCGACCACCAGGGCAAGGGTCTGGGCAGCGCCGTCGT
GCTCCCCGGAGTGGAGGCGGCCGAGCGCGCCGGGGTGCCCGCCTTCCTGGAGACCTCCGCGCCCCGCAAC
CTCCCCTTCTACGAGCGGCTCGGCTTCACCGTCACCGCCGACGTCGAGGTGCCCGAAGGACCGCGCACCT
GGTGCATGACCCGCAAGCCCGGTGCCAGTTAACGAATTCTAGATCTTGAGACAAATGGCAGTATTCATCC
ACAATTTTAAAAGAAAAGGGGGGATTGGGGGGTACAGTGCAGGGGAAAGAATAGTAGACATAATAGCAAC
AGACATACAAACTAAAGAATTACAAAAACAAATTACAAAAATTCAAAATTTTCGGGTTTATTACAGGGAC
AGCAGAGATCCACTTTGGCGCCGGCTCGAGGCCTGCAGGTGCAAAGATGGATAAAGTTTTAAACAGAGAG
GAATCTTTGCAGCTAATGGACCTTCTAGGTCTTGAAAGGAGTGGGAATTGGCTCCGGTGCCCGTCAGTGG
GCAGAGCGCACATCGCCCACAGTCCCCGAGAAGTTGGGGGGAGGGGTCGGCAATTGAACCGGTGCCTAGA
GAAGGTGGCGCGGGGTAAACTGGGAAAGTGATGTCGTGTACTGGCTCCGCCTTTTTCCCGAGGGTGGGGG
AGAACCGTATATAAGTGCAGTAGTCGCCGTGAACGTTCTTTTTCGCAACGGGTTTGCCGCCAGAACACAG
GTAAGTGCCGTGTGTGGTTCCCGCGGGCCTGGCCTCTTTACGGGTTATGGCCCTTGCGTGCCTTGAATTA
CTTCCACCTGGCTGCAGTACGTGATTCTTGATCCCGAGCTTCGGGTTGGAAGTGGGTGGGAGAGTTCGAG
GCCTTGCGCTTAAGGAGCCCCTTCGCCTCGTGCTTGAGTTGAGGCCTGGCCTGGGCGCTGGGGCCGCCGC
GTGCGAATCTGGTGGCACCTTCGCGCCTGTCTCGCTGCTTTCGATAAGTCTCTAGCCATTTAAAATTTTT
GATGACCTGCTGCGACGCTTTTTTTCTGGCAAGATAGTCTTGTAAATGCGGGCCAAGATCTGCACACTGG
TATTTCGGTTTTTGGGGCCGCGGGCGGCGACGGGGCCCGTGCGTCCCAGCGCACATGTTCGGCGAGGCGG
GGCCTGCGAGCGCGGCCACCGAGAATCGGACGGGGGTAGTCTCAAGCTGGCCGGCCTGCTCTGGTGCCTG
GCCTCGCGCCGCCGTGTATCGCCCCGCCCTGGGCGGCAAGGCTGGCCCGGTCGGCACCAGTTGCGTGAGC
GGAAAGATGGCCGCTTCCCGGCCCTGCTGCAGGGAGCTCAAAATGGAGGACGCGGCGCTCGGGAGAGCGG
GCGGGTGAGTCACCCACACAAAGGAAAAGGGCCTTTCCGTCCTCAGCCGTCGCTTCATGTGACTCCACGG
AGTACCGGGCGCCGTCCAGGCACCTCGATTAGTTCTCGAGCTTTTGGAGTACGTCGTCTTTAGGTTGGGG
GGAGGGGTTTTATGCGATGGAGTTTCCCCACACTGAGTGGGTGGAGACTGAAGTTAGGCCAGCTTGGCAC
TTGATGTAATTCTCCTTGGAATTTGCCCTTTTTGAGTTTGGATCTTGGTTCATTCTCAAGCCTCAGACAG
TGGTTCAAAGTTTTTTTCTTCCATTTCAGGTGTCGTGAGGCTAGCACCGCCACCATGAATACGGATTTAG
CTGCTGGAAAGATGGCTTCTGCTGCCTGCTCCATGGACCCCATCGACAGCTTTGAGCTCCTGGATCTCCT
GTTTGACCGGCAGGACGGCATCCTGAGACACGTGGAGCTGGGCGAGGGCTGGGGTCACGTCAAGGACCAG
GTCCTGCCAAACCCCGACTCTGACGACTTCCTCAGCTCCATCCTGGGCTCTGGAGACTCACTGCCCAGCT
CCCCACTCTGGTCCCCCGAAGGCAGTGATAGTGGCATCTCCGAAGACCTCCCCTCCGACCCCCAGGACAC
CCCTCCACGCAGCGGACCAGCCACCTCCCCCGCCGGCTGCCATCCTGCCCAGCCTGGCAAGGGGCCCTGC
CTCTCCTATCATCCTGGCAACTCTTGCTCCACCACAACCCCAGGGCCAGTGATCCAAGTACCTGAAGCCT
CTGTGACCATAGACCTGGAAATGTGGAGCCCAGGAGGAAGGATCTGTGCTGAGAAGCCGGCTGATCCGGT
GGACCTGTCCCCACGATGCAATCTCACCGTGAAAGACCTCCTCCTTTCGGGCAGCAGTGGGGACCTGCAA
CAGCATCACCTGGGGGCCTCCTACCTCCTGCGACCTGGGGCTGGGCACTGTCAGGAGCTGGTGCTCACCG
AGGATGAGAAGAAGCTGCTGGCTAAAGAAGGCATCACCCTGCCCACTCAGCTGCCCCTCACTAAGTACGA
GGAGCGAGTGCTGAAAAAAATCCGCCGGAAAATCCGGAACAAGCAGTCGGCGCAAGAAAGCAGGAAGAAG
AAGAAGGAATATATCGATGGCCTGGAGACTCGGATGTCAGCTTGCACTGCTCAGAATCAGGAGTTACAGA
GGAAAGTCTTGCATCTCGAGAAGCAAAACCTGTCCCTCTTGGAGCAACTGAAGAAACTCCAGGCCATTGT
GGTGCAGTCCACCAGCAAGTCAGCCCAGACAGGCACCTGTGTCGCAGTCCTGTTGCTGTCCTTTGCCCTC
ATCATCCTCCCCTCCATCAGCCCTTTTGGCCCCAACAAAACCGAGAGCCCTGGGGACTTTGCGCCTGTAC
GAGTGTTCTCCAGAACTTTGCACAACGATGCTGCCTCCCGCGTGGCTGCTGATGCTGTGCCAGGCTCCGA
GGCCCCAGGACCCCGACCCGAGGCTGACACAACCCGAGAAGAGTCTCCAGGAAGCCCCGGGGCAGACTGG
GGCTTCCAGGACACCGCGAACCTGACCAATTCGACGGAGGAGCTGGACAACGCCACCCTGGTCCTGAGGA
ATGCAACAGAGGGGCTGGGCCAGGTCGCCCTGCTGGACTGGGTGGCGCCTGGGCCGAGCACTGGCTCAGG
ACGTGCAGGGCTGGAGGCGGCGGGAGACGAGCTGTAGTAATGAACTAGTCCGTAACTTGAAAGTATTTCG
ATTTCTTGGCTTTATATATCTTGTGGAAAGGACGAAATAATGTTTAGCACCATGTTGCTACGCGTTAAGT
CGACAATCAACCTCTGGATTACAAAATTTGTGAAAGATTGACTGGTATTCTTAACTATGTTGCTCCTTTT
ACGCTATGTGGATACGCTGCTTTAATGCCTTTGTATCATGCTATTGCTTCCCGTATGGCTTTCATTTTCT
CCTCCTTGTATAAATCCTGGTTGCTGTCTCTTTATGAGGAGTTGTGGCCCGTTGTCAGGCAACGTGGCGT
GGTGTGCACTGTGTTTGCTGACGCAACCCCCACTGGTTGGGGCATTGCCACCACCTGTCAGCTCCTTTCC
GGGACTTTCGCTTTCCCCCTCCCTATTGCCACGGCGGAACTCATCGCCGCCTGCCTTGCCCGCTGCTGGA
CAGGGGCTCGGCTGTTGGGCACTGACAATTCCGTGGTGTTGTCGGGGAAATCATCGTCCTTTCCTTGGCT
GCTCGCCTGTGTTGCCACCTGGATTCTGCGCGGGACGTCCTTCTGCTACGTCCCTTCGGCCCTCAATCCA
GCGGACCTTCCTTCCCGCGGCCTGCTGCCGGCTCTGCGGCCTCTTCCGCGTCTTCGCCTTCGCCCTCAGA
CGAGTCGGATCTCCCTTTGGGCCGCCTCCCCGCGTCGACTTTAAGACCAATGACTTACAAGGCAGCTGTA
GATCTTAGCCACTTTTTAAAAGAAAAGGGGGGACTGGAAGGGCTAATTCACTCCCAACGAAGACAAGATC
TGCTTTTTGCTTGTACTGGGTCTCTCTGGTTAGACCAGATCTGAGCCTGGGAGCTCTCTGGCTAACTAGG
GAACCCACTGCTTAAGCCTCAATAAAGCTTGCCTTGAGTGCTTCAAGTAGTGTGTGCCCGTCTGTTGTGT
GACTCTGGTAACTAGAGATCCCTCAGACCCTTTTAGTCAGTGTGGAAAATCTCTAGCAGTACGTATAGTA
GTTCATGTCATCTTATTATTCAGTATTTATAACTTGCAAAGAAATGAATATCAGAGAGTGAGAGGAACTT
GTTTATTGCAGCTTATAATGGTTACAAATAAAGCAATAGCATCACAAATTTCACAAATAAAGCATTTTTT
TCACTGCATTCTAGTTGTGGTTTGTCCAAACTCATCAATGTATCTTATCATGTCTGGCTCTAGCTATCCC
GCCCCTAACTCCGCCCATCCCGCCCCTAACTCCGCCCAGTTCCGCCCATTCTCCGCCCCATGGCTGACTA
ATTTTTTTTATTTATGCAGAGGCCGAGGCCGCCTCGGCCTCTGAGCTATTCCAGAAGTAGTGAGGAGGCT
TTTTTGGAGGCCTAGGGACGTACCCAATTCGCCCTATAGTGAGTCGTATTACGCGCGCTCACTGGCCGTC
GTTTTACAACGTCGTGACTGGGAAAACCCTGGCGTTACCCAACTTAATCGCCTTGCAGCACATCCCCCTT
TCGCCAGCTGGCGTAATAGCGAAGAGGCCCGCACCGATCGCCCTTCCCAACAGTTGCGCAGCCTGAATGG
CGAATGGG
[124 nt withheld, positions 7079-7202]
C
[91 nt withheld, positions 7204-7294]
A
[49 nt withheld, positions 7296-7344]
CCTTTGACGTTGGAGTCCACGTTCTTT
[37 nt withheld, positions 7372-7408]
ACCCTATCTCGGTCTATTCTTTTGATTTATAAGGGATTTTGCCGATTTCGGCCTATTGGTTAAAAAATGA
GCTGATTTAACAAAAATTTAACGCGAATTTTAACAAAATATTAACGCTTACAATTTAGGTGGCACTTTTC
GGGGAAATGTGCGCGGAACCCCTATTTGTTTATTTTTCTAAATACATTCAAATATGTATCCGCTCATGAG
ACAATAACCCTGATAAATGCTTCAATAATATTGAAAAAGGAAGAGTATGAGTATTCAACATTTCCGTGTC
GCCCTTATTCCCTTTTTTGCGGCATTTTGCCTTCCTGTTTTTGCTCACCCAGAAACGCTGGTGAAAGTAA
AAGATGCTGAAGATCAGTTGGGTGCACGAGTGGGTTACATCGAACTGGATCTCAACAGCGGTAAGATCCT
TGAGAGTTTTCGCCCCGAAGAACGTTTTCCAATGATGAGCACTTTTAAAGTTCTGCTATGTGGCGCGGTA
TTATCCCGTATTGACGCCGGGCAAGAGCAACTCGGTCGCCGCATACACTATTCTCAGAATGACTTGGTTG
AGTACTCACCAGTCACAGAAAAGCATCTTACGGATGGCATGACAGTAAGAGAATTATGCAGTGCTGCCAT
AACCATGAGTGATAACACTGCGGCCAACTTACTTCTGACAACGATCGGAGGACCGAAGGAGCTAACCGCT
TTTTTGCACAACATGGGGGATCATGTAACTCGCCTTGATCGTTGGGAACCGGAGCTGAATGAAGCCATAC
CAAACGACGAGCGTGACACCACGATGCCTGTAGCAATGGCAACAACGTTGCGCAAACTATTAACTGGCGA
ACTACTTACTCTAGCTTCCCGGCAACAATTAATAGACTGGATGGAGGCGGATAAAGTTGCAGGACCACTT
CTGCGCTCGGCCCTTCCGGCTGGCTGGTTTATTGCTGATAAATCTGGAGCCGGTGAGCGTGGGTCTCGCG
GTATCATTGCAGCACTGGGGCCAGATGGTAAGCCCTCCCGTATCGTAGTTATCTACACGACGGGGAGTCA
GGCAACTATGGATGAACGAAATAGACAGATCGCTGAGATAGGTGCCTCACTGATTAAGCATTGGTAACTG
TCAGACCAAGTTTACTCATATATACTTTAGATTGATTTAAAACTTCATTTTTAATTTAAAAGGATCTAGG
TGAAGATCCTTTTTGATAATCTCATGACCAAAATCCCTTAACGTGAGTTTTCGTTCCACTGAGCGTCAGA
CCCCGTAGAAAAGATCAAAGGATCTTCTTGAGATCCTTTTTTTCTGCGCGTAATCTGCTGCTTGCAAACA
AAAAAACCACCGCTACCAGCGGTGGTTTGTTTGCCGGATCAAGAGCTACCAACTCTTTTTCCGAAGGTAA
CTGGCTTCAGCAGAGCGCAGATACCAAATACTGTTCTTCTAGTGTAGCCGTAGTTAGGCCACCACTTCAA
GAACTCTGTAGCACCGCCTACATACCTCGCTCTGCTAATCCTGTTACCAGTGGCTGCTGCCAGTGGCGAT
AAGTCGTGTCTTACCGGGTTGGACTCAAGACGATAGTTACCGGATAAGGCGCAGCGGTCGGGCTGAACGG
GGGGTTCGTGCACACAGCCCAGCTTGGAGCGAACGACCTACACCGAACTGAGATACCTACAGCGTGAGCT
ATGAGAAAGCGCCACGCTTCCCGAAGGGAGAAAGGCGGACAGGTATCCGGTAAGCGGCAGGGTCGGAACA
GGAGAGCGCACGAGGGAGCTTCCAGGGGGAAACGCCTGGTATCTTTATAGTCCTGTCGGGTTTCGCCACC
TCTGACTTGAGCGTCGATTTTTGTGATGCTCGTCAGGGGGGCGGAGCCTATGGAAAAACGCCAGCAACGC
GGCCTTTTTACGGTTCCTGGCCTTTTGCTGGCCTTTTGCTCACATGTTCTTTCCTGCGTTATCCCCTGAT
TCTGTGGATAACCGTATTACCGCCTTTGAGTGAGCTGATACCGCTCGCCGCAGCCGAACGACCGAGCGCA
GCGAGTCAGTGAGCGAGGAAGCGGAAGAGCGCCCAATACGCAAACCGCCTCTCCCCGCGCGTTGGCCGAT
TCATTAATGCAGCTGGCACGACAGGTTTCCCGACTGGAAAGCGGGCAGTGAGCGCAACGCAATTAATGTG
AGTTAGCTCACTCATTAGGCACCCCAGGCTTTACACTTTATGCTTCCGGCTCGTATGTTGTGTGGAATTG
TGAGCGGATAACAATTTCACACAGGAAACAGCTATGACCATGATTACGCCAAGCGCGCAATTAACCCTCA
CTAAAGGGAACAAAAGCTGGAGCTGCAAGC
Features (pLannotate 1.2.2; 31 found; start..end, strand, type, name):
      5..231     +  promoter       RSV promoter: Rous sarcoma virus enhancer/promoter
    232..412     +  LTR            5' LTR (truncated): truncated 5' long terminal repeat (LTR) from HIV-1
    459..584     +  misc_feature   HIV-1 Ψ: packaging signal of human immunodeficiency virus type 1
    568..931     +  CDS            HIV-1 gag (fragment): gag protein from human immunodeficiency virus 1; gag
   1077..1310    +  misc_feature   RRE: The Rev response element (RRE) of HIV-1 allows for Rev-dependent mRNA export from the nucleus to the cytoplasm.
   1687..1713    +  CDS            Rev (fragment): human immunodeficiency virus 1 (HIV-1) Rev protein; rev; enhances nuclear export of unspliced and incompletely spliced viral mRNAs
   1720..1743    +  promoter       SV40 promoter (fragment): SV40 early promoter
   1744..1815    +  promoter       SV40 promoter (fragment): SV40 enhancer and early promoter
   1839..1974    +  rep_origin     SV40 ori: SV40 origin of replication
   2020..2616    +  CDS            PuroR (fragment): puromycin N-acetyltransferase; pac from Streptomyces; confers resistance to puromycin
   2665..2782    +  misc_feature   cPPT/CTS: central polypurine tract and central termination sequence of HIV-1
   2847..2913    +  CDS            small t antigen (fragment): SV40 (simian virus 40) small t antigen
   2920..4098    +  promoter       EF-1α promoter: strong constitutive promoter for human elongation factor EF-1α
   4115..5494    +  CDS            CREB3L3: CR3L3_HUMAN - Also known as CREBH. Experimental evidence at protein level: Swiss-Prot protein existence level 1. Transcription factor that may act during endoplasmic reticulum stress by activating unfolded protein response target genes. Activated in response to cAMP stimulation. In vitro, binds to the cAMP response element (CRE) and box-B element. Activates transcription through box-B element. Activates transcription through CRE (By similarity). May function synergistically with ATF6. In acute inflammatory response, may activate expression of acute phase response (APR) genes. May be involved i
   5510..5563    +  promoter       U6 promoter (fragment): RNA polymerase III promoter for human U6 snRNA
   5605..6193    +  misc_feature   WPRE: woodchuck hepatitis virus posttranscriptional regulatory element
   6244..6263    +  misc_feature   cPPT/CTS (fragment): central polypurine tract and central termination sequence of HIV-1
   6265..6498    +  LTR            3' LTR (ΔU3): self-inactivating 3' long terminal repeat (LTR) from HIV-1
   6576..6697    +  polyA_signal   SV40 poly(A) signal: SV40 polyadenylation signal
   6737..6872    +  rep_origin     SV40 ori: SV40 origin of replication
   6893..6911    -  promoter       T7 promoter: promoter for bacteriophage T7 RNA polymerase
   6919..7074    +  CDS            lacZα (fragment): LacZα fragment of β-galactosidase; lacZ fragment
   7079..7507    +  rep_origin     f1 ori (sequence partly withheld): f1 bacteriophage origin of replication; arrow indicates direction of (+) strand synthesis
   7560..7664    +  promoter       AmpR promoter: bla
   7665..8525    +  CDS            AmpR: β-lactamase; bla; confers resistance to ampicillin, carbenicillin, and related antibiotics
   8696..9284    +  rep_origin     ori: high-copy-number ColE1/pMB1/pBR322/pUC origin of replication
   9467..9559    +  CDS            lacI (fragment): lac repressor; lacI; The lac repressor binds to the lac operator to inhibit transcription in E. coli. This inhibition can be relieved by adding lactose or isopropyl-β-D-thiogalactopyranoside (IPTG).
   9572..9593    +  protein_bind   CAP binding site: CAP binding activates transcription in the presence of cAMP. E. coli catabolite activator protein
   9608..9638    +  promoter       lac promoter: promoter for the E. coli lac operon
   9646..9662    +  protein_bind   lac operator: The lac repressor binds to the lac operator to inhibit transcription in E. coli. This inhibition can be relieved by adding lactose or isopropyl-β-D-thiogalactopyranoside (IPTG). lac repressor encoded by lacI
   9707..9725    +  promoter       T3 promoter: promoter for bacteriophage T3 RNA polymerase
