[The description below was written by a language model from this plasmid's Addgene catalogue record and pLannotate feature annotations shown in this document.]
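Description:
TFORF2211 is a third-generation-style, self-inactivating lentiviral expression plasmid built on the pLX_TRC317 backbone, carrying the human transcription factor CREB3L3 (also called CREBH) as a synthesized open reading frame. It belongs to a barcoded transcription factor ORF collection in which each construct has a unique 24-bp barcode, so that the factor delivered to a cell can be identified by sequencing in pooled overexpression screens. The barcode is not annotated in the feature table, so its exact position is not given by the record. In bacteria the plasmid is maintained through a high-copy ColE1/pUC-type origin and ampicillin resistance (AmpR). An f1 origin and remnants of a lac/lacZα cloning region flanked by T7 and T3 promoters are also present in the backbone. The depositor warns that the plasmid can recombine during propagation.

The viral genome is transcribed from an RSV promoter fused to a truncated HIV-1 5' LTR and contains the Ψ packaging signal, a gag fragment, the Rev response element for nuclear export of the full-length RNA, and a cPPT/CTS element, which aids nuclear import of the viral genome. It ends in a ΔU3 3' LTR that inactivates LTR promoter activity after integration, followed by an SV40 polyadenylation signal. Two cassettes sit between the LTRs. An SV40 early promoter drives the puromycin N-acetyltransferase gene for selection of transduced mammalian cells. Downstream, the strong constitutive EF-1α promoter drives the CREB3L3 coding sequence, and a WPRE follows to enhance transcript stability and expression. A short U6 promoter fragment is annotated between the ORF and the WPRE, and the record does not explain its role. The construct is intended for stable CREB3L3 overexpression, for example in directed-differentiation screens.
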