Addgene plasmid #141971: TFORF2211
Purpose: Lentiviral vector for overexpressing transcription factor ORFs with unique 24-bp barcodes. Barcodes facilitate identification of transcription factors in pooled screens.
Depositing lab: Feng Zhang. Depositing organization: Broad Institute. Publication: A transcription factor atlas of directed differentiation. Joung J, Ma S, Tay T, Geiger-Schuller KR, Kirchgatterer PC, Verdine VK, Guo B, Arias-Garcia MA, Allen WE, Singh A, Kuksenko O, Abudayyeh OO, Gootenberg JS, Fu Z, Macrae RK, Buenrostro JD, Regev A, Zhang F. Cell. 2023 Jan 5;186(1):209-229.e26. doi: 10.1016/j.cell.2022.11.026. PubMed 36608654.
Backbone
  Vector backbone: pLX_TRC317
  Backbone manufacturer: Broad Institute Genetic Perturbation Platform
  Backbone size w/o insert (bp): 8264
  Vector type: Mammalian Expression, Lentiviral
  Selectable markers: Puromycin
Growth in bacteria
  Bacterial resistance: Ampicillin, 100 μg/mL
  Growth temperature: 37°C
  Growth strain: NEB Stable
  Copy number: High Copy
Gene/Insert
  Gene/Insert name: CREB3L3
  Species: H. sapiens (human)
  Insert size (bp): 1484
  Entrez Gene: CREB3L3 (a.k.a. CREB-H, CREBH, HYST1481)
  Promoter: EF1a
  Cloning method: Unknown
  Sequencing primers: 5′ GGGTGGAGACTGAAGTTAGGCCAG; 3′ CACATAGCGTAAAAGGAGCAACATAG
Terms and licenses: Academic/Nonprofit Terms; Industry Terms: Not Available to Industry
Depositor comments: NM_001271995,ENST00000595923 . The transcription factor ORF portion of this plasmid was synthesized by Genewiz. Please test multiple small colonies in case of plasmid recombination. To make this collection available in a timely manner, a portion of this collection was not fully sequenced by Addgene. If an Addgene verified full plasmid sequence is not available, please contact us prior to placing an order to request the full sequence.
How to cite: TFORF2211 was a gift from Feng Zhang (Addgene plasmid # 141971 ; http://n2t.net/addgene:141971 ; RRID:Addgene_141971)
