>Addgene plasmid #141971 | TFORF2211 | depositor partial sequence | sequence record 278050 | Insert
ACCGCCACCATGAATACGGATTTAGCTGCTGGAAAGATGGCTTCTGCTGCCTGCTCCATGGACCCCATCG
ACAGCTTTGAGCTCCTGGATCTCCTGTTTGACCGGCAGGACGGCATCCTGAGACACGTGGAGCTGGGCGA
GGGCTGGGGTCACGTCAAGGACCAGGTCCTGCCAAACCCCGACTCTGACGACTTCCTCAGCTCCATCCTG
GGCTCTGGAGACTCACTGCCCAGCTCCCCACTCTGGTCCCCCGAAGGCAGTGATAGTGGCATCTCCGAAG
ACCTCCCCTCCGACCCCCAGGACACCCCTCCACGCAGCGGACCAGCCACCTCCCCCGCCGGCTGCCATCC
TGCCCAGCCTGGCAAGGGGCCCTGCCTCTCCTATCATCCTGGCAACTCTTGCTCCACCACAACCCCAGGG
CCAGTGATCCAAGTACCTGAAGCCTCTGTGACCATAGACCTGGAAATGTGGAGCCCAGGAGGAAGGATCT
GTGCTGAGAAGCCGGCTGATCCGGTGGACCTGTCCCCACGATGCAATCTCACCGTGAAAGACCTCCTCCT
TTCGGGCAGCAGTGGGGACCTGCAACAGCATCACCTGGGGGCCTCCTACCTCCTGCGACCTGGGGCTGGG
CACTGTCAGGAGCTGGTGCTCACCGAGGATGAGAAGAAGCTGCTGGCTAAAGAAGGCATCACCCTGCCCA
CTCAGCTGCCCCTCACTAAGTACGAGGAGCGAGTGCTGAAAAAAATCCGCCGGAAAATCCGGAACAAGCA
GTCGGCGCAAGAAAGCAGGAAGAAGAAGAAGGAATATATCGATGGCCTGGAGACTCGGATGTCAGCTTGC
ACTGCTCAGAATCAGGAGTTACAGAGGAAAGTCTTGCATCTCGAGAAGCAAAACCTGTCCCTCTTGGAGC
AACTGAAGAAACTCCAGGCCATTGTGGTGCAGTCCACCAGCAAGTCAGCCCAGACAGGCACCTGTGTCGC
AGTCCTGTTGCTGTCCTTTGCCCTCATCATCCTCCCCTCCATCAGCCCTTTTGGCCCCAACAAAACCGAG
AGCCCTGGGGACTTTGCGCCTGTACGAGTGTTCTCCAGAACTTTGCACAACGATGCTGCCTCCCGCGTGG
CTGCTGATGCTGTGCCAGGCTCCGAGGCCCCAGGACCCCGACCCGAGGCTGACACAACCCGAGAAGAGTC
TCCAGGAAGCCCCGGGGCAGACTGGGGCTTCCAGGACACCGCGAACCTGACCAATTCGACGGAGGAGCTG
GACAACGCCACCCTGGTCCTGAGGAATGCAACAGAGGGGCTGGGCCAGGTCGCCCTGCTGGACTGGGTGG
CGCCTGGGCCGAGCACTGGCTCAGGACGTGCAGGGCTGGAGGCGGCGGGAGACGAGCTGTAGTAATGAAC
TAGTCCGTAACTTGAAAGTATTTCGATTTCTTGGCTTTATATATCTTGTGGAAAGGACGAAATAATGTTT
AGCACCATGTTGCT
