>Addgene plasmid #141971 | TFORF2211 | depositor partial sequence | sequence record 278051 | Barcode
AATAATGTTTAGCACCATGTTGCT
